Addgene plasmid #242680: pCMV-SpCas9-VRQR(+D1332K)-P2A-EGFP (KAC966)
Purpose: CMV promoter expression plasmid for human codon optimized SpCas9-VRQR(D1332K)-BPNLS(SV40)-3xFLAG-P2A-EGFP
Depositing lab: Benjamin Kleinstiver. Depositing organization: Massachusetts General Hospital. Publication: Treatment of a severe vascular disease using a bespoke CRISPR-Cas9 base editor in mice. Alves CRR, Das S, Krishnan V, Ha LL, Fox LR, Stutzman HE, Shamber CE, Kalailingam P, McCarthy S, Lino Cardenas CL, Fong CE, Imai T, Mitra S, Yun S, Wood RK, Benning FMC, Roh K, Lawton J, Kim N, Silverstein RA, Ferreira da Silva J, de la Cruz D, Richa R, Xie J, Gray-Edwards HL, Malhotra R, Chung DY, Chao LH, Tsai SQ, Maguire CA, Lindsay ME, Kleinstiver BP, Musolino PL. Nat Biomed Eng. 2025 Sep 11:10.1038/s41551-025-01499-1. doi: 10.1038/s41551-025-01499-1. PubMed 40935887.
Backbone
  Vector backbone: pCMV-T7-SpCas9-P2A-EGFP (RTW3027) (Addgene Plasmid #139987)
  Vector type: Mammalian Expression, CRISPR
Growth in bacteria
  Bacterial resistance: Ampicillin, 100 μg/mL
  Growth temperature: 37°C
  Growth strain: DH5alpha
  Copy number: High Copy
Gene/Insert
  Gene/Insert name: pCMV-SpCas9-VRQR(D1332K)-BPNLS(SV40)-3xFLAG-P2A-EGFP (alt names: KAC966; SpCas9-VRQR(+D1332K) nuclease)
  Species: Synthetic
  Mutation: VRQR + D1332K mutations in SpCas9(D1135V/G1218R/D1332K/R1335Q/T1337R)
  Promoter: CMV and T7
  Tag / fusion protein: BPNLS (N terminal on insert)
  Cloning method: Gibson Cloning
  Sequencing primers: 5′ oBK6928-CCAAGTCTCCACCCCATTGACG; 3′ oBK219-GGGAGTGGCACCTTCCAGGGTC
Terms and licenses: Academic/Nonprofit Terms; Industry Terms: Not Available to Industry
How to cite: pCMV-SpCas9-VRQR(+D1332K)-P2A-EGFP (KAC966) was a gift from Benjamin Kleinstiver (Addgene plasmid # 242680 ; http://n2t.net/addgene:242680 ; RRID:Addgene_242680)
