[The description below was written by a language model from this plasmid's Addgene catalogue record and pLannotate feature annotations shown in this document.]
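Description:
pCMV-SpCas9-VRQR(+D1332K)-P2A-EGFP (KAC966) is an 8,451 bp mammalian expression and CRISPR plasmid derived from the pCMV-T7-SpCas9-P2A-EGFP backbone. It is maintained in E. coli as a high-copy plasmid through a ColE1/pUC-type origin and selected with ampicillin via the β-lactamase gene. Short remnants of lac regulatory elements, an SV40 promoter fragment and a bom fragment are also annotated, but these appear to be backbone leftovers rather than functional parts of the payload.

The expression cassette is driven by the human CMV immediate-early enhancer and promoter. A T7 promoter sits just upstream of the coding sequence and could also permit in vitro transcription. The open reading frame encodes a human codon-optimized Streptococcus pyogenes Cas9 nuclease carrying the VRQR substitutions (D1135V, G1218R, R1335Q, T1337R) plus an additional D1332K change. The feature table annotates this Cas9 sequence as two overlapping N- and C-terminal segments. According to the construct name, Cas9 is followed by a bipartite SV40 nuclear localization signal and a 3xFLAG epitope. The catalogue tag field instead lists the BPNLS as N-terminal, and the NLS itself is not annotated in the feature table, so its position cannot be confirmed from the annotations. A P2A self-cleaving peptide then links the nuclease to EGFP, so both proteins are produced from one transcript and green fluorescence marks transfected cells. The transcript ends at a bovine growth hormone polyadenylation signal.

No guide RNA cassette is annotated, so a guide would have to be supplied separately. The associated work concerns a bespoke Cas9 base editor for a vascular disease in mice. This plasmid provides the nuclease form of the engineered variant for expression in mammalian cells.
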