Features (pLannotate 1.2.2; 18 found; start..end, strand, type, name):
    132..335     +  promoter       CMV promoter: human cytomegalovirus (CMV) immediate early promoter
    377..395     +  promoter       T7 promoter: promoter for bacteriophage T7 RNA polymerase
    409..2127    +  CDS            Cas9(N): N-terminal portion of Streptococcus pyogenes Cas9 (Zetsche et al., 2015)
   2014..4512    +  CDS            Cas9(C): C-terminal portion of Streptococcus pyogenes Cas9 (Zetsche et al., 2015)
   4600..4665    +  CDS            3xFLAG: three tandem FLAG® epitope tags, followed by an enterokinase cleavage site
   4741..5457    +  CDS            EGFP: EGFP is a basic (constitutively fluorescent) green fluorescent protein published in 1996, derived from Aequorea victoria. It is reported to be a rapidly-maturing weak dimer with moderate acid sensitivity.
   5512..5736    +  polyA_signal   bGH poly(A) signal: bovine growth hormone polyadenylation signal
   5740..5761    +  promoter       SV40 promoter (fragment): SV40 enhancer and early promoter
   5766..5782    +  misc_feature   MCS (fragment): pBluescript multiple cloning site
   5831..5847    -  protein_bind   lac operator: The lac repressor binds to the lac operator to inhibit transcription in E. coli. This inhibition can be relieved by adding lactose or isopropyl-β-D-thiogalactopyranoside (IPTG). lac repressor encoded by lacI
   5855..5885    -  promoter       lac promoter: promoter for the E. coli lac operon
   5900..5921    -  protein_bind   CAP binding site: CAP binding activates transcription in the presence of cAMP. E. coli catabolite activator protein
   5934..6026    -  CDS            lacI (fragment): lac repressor; lacI; The lac repressor binds to the lac operator to inhibit transcription in E. coli. This inhibition can be relieved by adding lactose or isopropyl-β-D-thiogalactopyranoside (IPTG).
   6209..6797    -  rep_origin     ori: high-copy-number ColE1/pMB1/pBR322/pUC origin of replication
   6968..7828    -  CDS            AmpR: β-lactamase; bla; confers resistance to ampicillin, carbenicillin, and related antibiotics
   7829..7933    -  promoter       AmpR promoter: bla
   8004..8048    -  misc_feature   bom (fragment): basis of mobility region from pBR322
   8203..131     +  enhancer       CMV enhancer (across the origin): human cytomegalovirus immediate early enhancer
>Addgene plasmid #242680 | pCMV-SpCas9-VRQR(+D1332K)-P2A-EGFP (KAC966) | addgene full sequence | sequence record 488968 | Addgene NGS Result
ATATGCCAAGTACGCCCCCTATTGACGTCAATGACGGTAAATGGCCCGCCTGGCATTATGCCCAGTACAT
GACCTTATGGGACTTTCCTACTTGGCAGTACATCTACGTATTAGTCATCGCTATTACCATGGTGATGCGG
TTTTGGCAGTACATCAATGGGCGTGGATAGCGGTTTGACTCACGGGGATTTCCAAGTCTCCACCCCATTG
ACGTCAATGGGAGTTTGTTTTGGCACCAAAATCAACGGGACTTTCCAAAATGTCGTAACAACTCCGCCCC
ATTGACGCAAATGGGCGGTAGGCGTGTACGGTGGGAGGTCTATATAAGCAGAGCTGGTTTAGTGAACCGT
CAGATCCGCTAGAGATCCGCGGCCGCTAATACGACTCACTATAGGGAGAGCCGCCACCATGGACAAGAAG
TACAGCATCGGCCTGGACATCGGCACCAACTCTGTGGGCTGGGCCGTGATCACCGACGAGTACAAGGTGC
CCAGCAAGAAATTCAAGGTGCTGGGCAACACCGACCGGCACAGCATCAAGAAGAACCTGATCGGAGCCCT
GCTGTTCGACAGCGGCGAAACAGCCGAGGCCACCCGGCTGAAGAGAACCGCCAGAAGAAGATACACCAGA
CGGAAGAACCGGATCTGCTATCTGCAAGAGATCTTCAGCAACGAGATGGCCAAGGTGGACGACAGCTTCT
TCCACAGACTGGAAGAGTCCTTCCTGGTGGAAGAGGATAAGAAGCACGAGCGGCACCCCATCTTCGGCAA
CATCGTGGACGAGGTGGCCTACCACGAGAAGTACCCCACCATCTACCACCTGAGAAAGAAACTGGTGGAC
AGCACCGACAAGGCCGACCTGCGGCTGATCTATCTGGCCCTGGCCCACATGATCAAGTTCCGGGGCCACT
TCCTGATCGAGGGCGACCTGAACCCCGACAACAGCGACGTGGACAAGCTGTTCATCCAGCTGGTGCAGAC
CTACAACCAGCTGTTCGAGGAAAACCCCATCAACGCCAGCGGCGTGGACGCCAAGGCCATCCTGTCTGCC
AGACTGAGCAAGAGCAGACGGCTGGAAAATCTGATCGCCCAGCTGCCCGGCGAGAAGAAGAATGGCCTGT
TCGGAAACCTGATTGCCCTGAGCCTGGGCCTGACCCCCAACTTCAAGAGCAACTTCGACCTGGCCGAGGA
TGCCAAACTGCAGCTGAGCAAGGACACCTACGACGACGACCTGGACAACCTGCTGGCCCAGATCGGCGAC
CAGTACGCCGACCTGTTTCTGGCCGCCAAGAACCTGTCCGACGCCATCCTGCTGAGCGACATCCTGAGAG
TGAACACCGAGATCACCAAGGCCCCCCTGAGCGCCTCTATGATCAAGAGATACGACGAGCACCACCAGGA
CCTGACCCTGCTGAAAGCTCTCGTGCGGCAGCAGCTGCCTGAGAAGTACAAAGAGATTTTCTTCGACCAG
AGCAAGAACGGCTACGCCGGCTACATTGACGGCGGAGCCAGCCAGGAAGAGTTCTACAAGTTCATCAAGC
CCATCCTGGAAAAGATGGACGGCACCGAGGAACTGCTCGTGAAGCTGAACAGAGAGGACCTGCTGCGGAA
GCAGCGGACCTTCGACAACGGCAGCATCCCCCACCAGATCCACCTGGGAGAGCTGCACGCCATTCTGCGG
CGGCAGGAAGATTTTTACCCATTCCTGAAGGACAACCGGGAAAAGATCGAGAAGATCCTGACCTTCCGCA
TCCCCTACTACGTGGGCCCTCTGGCCAGGGGAAACAGCAGATTCGCCTGGATGACCAGAAAGAGCGAGGA
AACCATCACCCCCTGGAACTTCGAGGAAGTGGTGGACAAGGGCGCTTCCGCCCAGAGCTTCATCGAGCGG
ATGACCAACTTCGATAAGAACCTGCCCAACGAGAAGGTGCTGCCCAAGCACAGCCTGCTGTACGAGTACT
TCACCGTGTATAACGAGCTGACCAAAGTGAAATACGTGACCGAGGGAATGAGAAAGCCCGCCTTCCTGAG
CGGCGAGCAGAAAAAGGCCATCGTGGACCTGCTGTTCAAGACCAACCGGAAAGTGACCGTGAAGCAGCTG
AAAGAGGACTACTTCAAGAAAATCGAGTGCTTCGACTCCGTGGAAATCTCCGGCGTGGAAGATCGGTTCA
ACGCCTCCCTGGGCACATACCACGATCTGCTGAAAATTATCAAGGACAAGGACTTCCTGGACAATGAGGA
AAACGAGGACATTCTGGAAGATATCGTGCTGACCCTGACACTGTTTGAGGACAGAGAGATGATCGAGGAA
CGGCTGAAAACCTATGCCCACCTGTTCGACGACAAAGTGATGAAGCAGCTGAAGCGGCGGAGATACACCG
GCTGGGGCAGGCTGAGCCGGAAGCTGATCAACGGCATCCGGGACAAGCAGTCCGGCAAGACAATCCTGGA
TTTCCTGAAGTCCGACGGCTTCGCCAACAGAAACTTCATGCAGCTGATCCACGACGACAGCCTGACCTTT
AAAGAGGACATCCAGAAAGCCCAGGTGTCCGGCCAGGGCGATAGCCTGCACGAGCACATTGCCAATCTGG
CCGGCAGCCCCGCCATTAAGAAGGGCATCCTGCAGACAGTGAAGGTGGTGGACGAGCTCGTGAAAGTGAT
GGGCCGGCACAAGCCCGAGAACATCGTGATCGAAATGGCCAGAGAGAACCAGACCACCCAGAAGGGACAG
AAGAACAGCCGCGAGAGAATGAAGCGGATCGAAGAGGGCATCAAAGAGCTGGGCAGCCAGATCCTGAAAG
AACACCCCGTGGAAAACACCCAGCTGCAGAACGAGAAGCTGTACCTGTACTACCTGCAGAATGGGCGGGA
TATGTACGTGGACCAGGAACTGGACATCAACCGGCTGTCCGACTACGATGTGGACCATATCGTGCCTCAG
AGCTTTCTGAAGGACGACTCCATCGACAACAAGGTGCTGACCAGAAGCGACAAGAACCGGGGCAAGAGCG
ACAACGTGCCCTCCGAAGAGGTCGTGAAGAAGATGAAGAACTACTGGCGGCAGCTGCTGAACGCCAAGCT
GATTACCCAGAGAAAGTTCGACAATCTGACCAAGGCCGAGAGAGGCGGCCTGAGCGAACTGGATAAGGCC
GGCTTCATCAAGAGACAGCTGGTGGAAACCCGGCAGATCACAAAGCACGTGGCACAGATCCTGGACTCCC
GGATGAACACTAAGTACGACGAGAATGACAAGCTGATCCGGGAAGTGAAAGTGATCACCCTGAAGTCCAA
GCTGGTGTCCGATTTCCGGAAGGATTTCCAGTTTTACAAAGTGCGCGAGATCAACAACTACCACCACGCC
CACGACGCCTACCTGAACGCCGTCGTGGGAACCGCCCTGATCAAAAAGTACCCTAAGCTGGAAAGCGAGT
TCGTGTACGGCGACTACAAGGTGTACGACGTGCGGAAGATGATCGCCAAGAGCGAGCAGGAAATCGGCAA
GGCTACCGCCAAGTACTTCTTCTACAGCAACATCATGAACTTTTTCAAGACCGAGATTACCCTGGCCAAC
GGCGAGATCCGGAAGCGGCCTCTGATCGAGACAAACGGCGAAACCGGGGAGATCGTGTGGGATAAGGGCC
GGGATTTTGCCACCGTGCGGAAAGTGCTGAGCATGCCCCAAGTGAATATCGTGAAAAAGACCGAGGTGCA
GACAGGCGGCTTCAGCAAAGAGTCTATCCTGCCCAAGAGGAACAGCGATAAGCTGATCGCCAGAAAGAAG
GACTGGGACCCTAAGAAGTACGGCGGCTTCGTGAGCCCCACCGTGGCCTATTCTGTGCTGGTGGTGGCCA
AAGTGGAAAAGGGCAAGTCCAAGAAACTGAAGAGTGTGAAAGAGCTGCTGGGGATCACCATCATGGAAAG
AAGCAGCTTCGAGAAGAATCCCATCGACTTTCTGGAAGCCAAGGGCTACAAAGAAGTGAAAAAGGACCTG
ATCATCAAGCTGCCTAAGTACTCCCTGTTCGAGCTGGAAAACGGCCGGAAGAGAATGCTGGCCTCTGCCA
GAGAACTGCAGAAGGGAAACGAACTGGCCCTGCCCTCCAAATATGTGAACTTCCTGTACCTGGCCAGCCA
CTATGAGAAGCTGAAGGGCTCCCCCGAGGATAATGAGCAGAAACAGCTGTTTGTGGAACAGCACAAGCAC
TACCTGGACGAGATCATCGAGCAGATCAGCGAGTTCTCCAAGAGAGTGATCCTGGCCGACGCTAATCTGG
ACAAAGTGCTGTCCGCCTACAACAAGCACCGGGATAAGCCCATCAGAGAGCAGGCCGAGAATATCATCCA
CCTGTTTACCCTGACCAATCTGGGAGCCCCTGCCGCCTTCAAGTACTTTGACACCACCATCAAGCGGAAG
CAGTACAGAAGCACCAAAGAGGTGCTGGACGCCACCCTGATCCACCAGAGCATCACCGGCCTGTACGAGA
CACGGATCGACCTGTCTCAGCTGGGAGGCGACGGATCCGGCGGAGGCGGAAGCGGGAAAAGAACCGCCGA
CGGCAGCGAATTCGAGCCCAAGAAGAAGAGGAAAGTCTCGAGCGGAGGCGACTACAAAGACCATGACGGT
GATTATAAAGATCATGACATCGATTACAAGGATGACGATGACAAGGGAGGCGGTGGAAGCGGCGCAACAA
ACTTCTCTCTGCTGAAACAAGCCGGAGATGTCGAAGAGAATCCTGGACCGATGGTGAGCAAGGGCGAGGA
GCTGTTCACCGGGGTGGTGCCCATCCTGGTCGAGCTGGACGGCGACGTAAACGGCCACAAGTTCAGCGTG
TCCGGCGAGGGCGAGGGCGATGCCACCTACGGCAAGCTGACCCTGAAGTTCATCTGCACCACCGGCAAGC
TGCCCGTGCCCTGGCCCACCCTCGTGACCACCCTGACCTACGGCGTGCAGTGCTTCAGCCGCTACCCCGA
CCACATGAAGCAGCACGACTTCTTCAAGTCCGCCATGCCCGAAGGCTACGTCCAGGAGCGCACCATCTTC
TTCAAGGACGACGGCAACTACAAGACCCGCGCCGAGGTGAAGTTCGAGGGCGACACCCTGGTGAACCGCA
TCGAGCTGAAGGGCATCGACTTCAAGGAGGACGGCAACATCCTGGGGCACAAGCTGGAGTACAACTACAA
CAGCCACAACGTCTATATCATGGCCGACAAGCAGAAGAACGGCATCAAGGTGAACTTCAAGATCCGCCAC
AACATCGAGGACGGCAGCGTGCAGCTCGCCGACCACTACCAGCAGAACACCCCCATCGGCGACGGCCCCG
TGCTGCTGCCCGACAACCACTACCTGAGCACCCAGTCCGCCCTGAGCAAAGACCCCAACGAGAAGCGCGA
TCACATGGTCCTGCTGGAGTTCGTGACCGCCGCCGGGATCACTCTCGGCATGGACGAGCTGTACAAGTGA
CCGGTCATCATCACCATCACCATTGAGTTTAAACCCGCTGATCAGCCTCGACTGTGCCTTCTAGTTGCCA
GCCATCTGTTGTTTGCCCCTCCCCCGTGCCTTCCTTGACCCTGGAAGGTGCCACTCCCACTGTCCTTTCC
TAATAAAATGAGGAAATTGCATCGCATTGTCTGAGTAGGTGTCATTCTATTCTGGGGGGTGGGGTGGGGC
AGGACAGCAAGGGGGAGGATTGGGAAGACAATAGCAGGCATGCTGGGGATGCGGTGGGCTCTATGGCTTC
TGAGGCGGAAAGAACCAGCTGGGGCTCGATACCGTCGACCTCTAGCTAGAGCTTGGCGTAATCATGGTCA
TAGCTGTTTCCTGTGTGAAATTGTTATCCGCTCACAATTCCACACAACATACGAGCCGGAAGCATAAAGT
GTAAAGCCTAGGGTGCCTAATGAGTGAGCTAACTCACATTAATTGCGTTGCGCTCACTGCCCGCTTTCCA
GTCGGGAAACCTGTCGTGCCAGCTGCATTAATGAATCGGCCAACGCGCGGGGAGAGGCGGTTTGCGTATT
GGGCGCTCTTCCGCTTCCTCGCTCACTGACTCGCTGCGCTCGGTCGTTCGGCTGCGGCGAGCGGTATCAG
CTCACTCAAAGGCGGTAATACGGTTATCCACAGAATCAGGGGATAACGCAGGAAAGAACATGTGAGCAAA
AGGCCAGCAAAAGGCCAGGAACCGTAAAAAGGCCGCGTTGCTGGCGTTTTTCCATAGGCTCCGCCCCCCT
GACGAGCATCACAAAAATCGACGCTCAAGTCAGAGGTGGCGAAACCCGACAGGACTATAAAGATACCAGG
CGTTTCCCCCTGGAAGCTCCCTCGTGCGCTCTCCTGTTCCGACCCTGCCGCTTACCGGATACCTGTCCGC
CTTTCTCCCTTCGGGAAGCGTGGCGCTTTCTCATAGCTCACGCTGTAGGTATCTCAGTTCGGTGTAGGTC
GTTCGCTCCAAGCTGGGCTGTGTGCACGAACCCCCCGTTCAGCCCGACCGCTGCGCCTTATCCGGTAACT
ATCGTCTTGAGTCCAACCCGGTAAGACACGACTTATCGCCACTGGCAGCAGCCACTGGTAACAGGATTAG
CAGAGCGAGGTATGTAGGCGGTGCTACAGAGTTCTTGAAGTGGTGGCCTAACTACGGCTACACTAGAAGA
ACAGTATTTGGTATCTGCGCTCTGCTGAAGCCAGTTACCTTCGGAAAAAGAGTTGGTAGCTCTTGATCCG
GCAAACAAACCACCGCTGGTAGCGGTGGTTTTTTTGTTTGCAAGCAGCAGATTACGCGCAGAAAAAAAGG
ATCTCAAGAAGATCCTTTGATCTTTTCTACGGGGTCTGACGCTCAGTGGAACGAAAACTCACGTTAAGGG
ATTTTGGTCATGAGATTATCAAAAAGGATCTTCACCTAGATCCTTTTAAATTAAAAATGAAGTTTTAAAT
CAATCTAAAGTATATATGAGTAAACTTGGTCTGACAGTTACCAATGCTTAATCAGTGAGGCACCTATCTC
AGCGATCTGTCTATTTCGTTCATCCATAGTTGCCTGACTCCCCGTCGTGTAGATAACTACGATACGGGAG
GGCTTACCATCTGGCCCCAGTGCTGCAATGATACCGCGAGACCCACGCTCACCGGCTCCAGATTTATCAG
CAATAAACCAGCCAGCCGGAAGGGCCGAGCGCAGAAGTGGTCCTGCAACTTTATCCGCCTCCATCCAGTC
TATTAATTGTTGCCGGGAAGCTAGAGTAAGTAGTTCGCCAGTTAATAGTTTGCGCAACGTTGTTGCCATT
GCTACAGGCATCGTGGTGTCACGCTCGTCGTTTGGTATGGCTTCATTCAGCTCCGGTTCCCAACGATCAA
GGCGAGTTACATGATCCCCCATGTTGTGCAAAAAAGCGGTTAGCTCCTTCGGTCCTCCGATCGTTGTCAG
AAGTAAGTTGGCCGCAGTGTTATCACTCATGGTTATGGCAGCACTGCATAATTCTCTTACTGTCATGCCA
TCCGTAAGATGCTTTTCTGTGACTGGTGAGTACTCAACCAAGTCATTCTGAGAATAGTGTATGCGGCGAC
CGAGTTGCTCTTGCCCGGCGTCAATACGGGATAATACCGCGCCACATAGCAGAACTTTAAAAGTGCTCAT
CATTGGAAAACGTTCTTCGGGGCGAAAACTCTCAAGGATCTTACCGCTGTTGAGATCCAGTTCGATGTAA
CCCACTCGTGCACCCAACTGATCTTCAGCATCTTTTACTTTCACCAGCGTTTCTGGGTGAGCAAAAACAG
GAAGGCAAAATGCCGCAAAAAAGGGAATAAGGGCGACACGGAAATGTTGAATACTCATACTCTTCCTTTT
TCAATATTATTGAAGCATTTATCAGGGTTATTGTCTCATGAGCGGATACATATTTGAATGTATTTAGAAA
AATAAACAAATAGGGGTTCCGCGCACATTTCCCCGAAAAGTGCCACCTGACGTCGACGGATCGGGAGATC
GATCTCCCGATCCCCTAGGGTCGACTCTCAGTACAATCTGCTCTGATGCCGCATAGTTAAGCCAGTATCT
GCTCCCTGCTTGTGTGTTGGAGGTCGCTGAGTAGTGCGCGAGCAAAATTTAAGCTACAACAAGGCAAGGC
TTGACCGACAATTGCATGAAGAATCTGCTTAGGGTTAGGCGTTTTGCGCTGCTTCGCGATGTACGGGCCA
GATATACGCGTTGACATTGATTATTGACTAGTTATTAATAGTAATCAATTACGGGGTCATTAGTTCATAG
CCCATATATGGAGTTCCGCGTTACATAACTTACGGTAAATGGCCCGCCTGGCTGACCGCCCAACGACCCC
CGCCCATTGACGTCAATAATGACGTATGTTCCCATAGTAACGCCAATAGGGACTTTCCATTGACGTCAAT
GGGTGGAGTATTTACGGTAAACTGCCCACTTGGCAGTACATCAAGTGTATC
